>Addgene plasmid #43114 | I-GCCT | depositor partial sequence | sequence record 58379 | I-GCCT sequence 424 bps
CGTCTCCTGACCCCAGAGCAGGTCGTGGCAATCGCGAGCAATAACGGCGGAAAACAGGCTTTGGAAACGG
TGCAGAGGCTCCTTCCAGTGCTGTGCCAAGCGCACGGACTCACCCCAGAGCAGGTCGTGGCGATCGCAAG
CCACGACGGAGGAAAGCAAGCCTTGGAAACAGTACAGAGGCTGTTGCCTGTGCTGTGCCAAGCGCACGGC
CTCACCCCAGAGCAGGTCGTGGCGATCGCAAGCCACGACGGAGGAAAGCAAGCCTTGGAAACAGTACAGA
GGCTGTTGCCTGTGCTGTGCCAAGCGCACGGATTAACCCCAGAGCAGGTCGTGGCCATTGCCTCGAATGG
AGGGGGCAAACAGGCGTTGGAAACCGTACAACGATTGCTGCCGGTGCTGTGCCAAGCGCACGGCTTAAGA
GACG
