>Addgene plasmid #43114 | I-GCCT | addgene partial sequence | sequence record 60344 | M13-F20 5'-TGTAAAACGACGGCCAGT-3'
CTATAGGGCGAATTGGGCCCTCTAGATGCATGCTCGAGCGGCCGCCAGTGTGATGGATATCTGCAGAATT
CGCCCTTATATAGATGCCGTCCTAGCGCGTCTCCTGACCCCAGAGCAGGTCGTGGCAATCGCGAGCAATA
ACGGCGGAAAACAGGCTTTGGAAACGGTGCAGAGGCTCCTTCCAGTGCTGTGCCAAGCGCACGGACTCAC
CCCAGAGCAGGTCGTGGCGATCGCAAGCCACGACGGAGGAAAGCAAGCCTTGGAAACAGTACAGAGGCTG
TTGCCTGTGCTGTGCCAAGCGCACGGCCTCACCCCAGAGCAGGTCGTGGCGATCGCAAGCCACGACGGAG
GAAAGCAAGCCTTGGAAACAGTACAGAGGCTGTTGCCTGTGCTGTGCCAAGCGCACGGATTAACCCCAGA
GCAGGTCGTGGCCATTGCCTCGAATGGAGGGGGCAAACAGGCGTTGGAAACCGTACAACGATTGCTGCCG
GTGCTGTGCCAAGCGCACGGCTTAAGAGACGTGGGCACAGGAAAGATACTTAAGGGCGAATTCCAGCACA
CTGGCGGCCGTTACTAGTGGATCCGAGCTCGGTACCAAGCTTGATGCATAGCTTGAGTATTCTATAGTGT
CACCTAAATAGCTTGGCGTAATCATGGTCATAGCTGTTTCCTGTGTGAAATTGTTATCCGCTCACAATTC
CACACAACATACGAGCCGGAAGCATAAAGTGTAAAGCCTGGGGTGCCTAATGAGTGAGCTAACTCACATT
AATTGCGTTGCGCTCACTGCCCGCTTTCCAGTCGGGAAACCTGTCGTGCCAGCTGCATTAATGAATCGGC
CAACGCGCGGGGAGAGGCGGTTTGCGTATTGGGCGCTCTTCCGCTTCCTCGCTCACTGACTCGCTGCGCT
CGGTCGTTCGGCTGCGGCGAGCGGT
