[The description below was written by a language model from this plasmid's Addgene catalogue record.]
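Description:
I-GCCT is a bacterial cloning plasmid built on the commercial pCRII-TOPO backbone (about 4.0 kb without insert), into which a 424 bp synthetic fragment was introduced by TOPO cloning. It is a high-copy plasmid propagated in E. coli and carries both ampicillin and kanamycin resistance, so either or both drugs can be used for selection. No feature table is provided. The recorded sequencing primers, T7 on the 5′ side and M13 reverse on the 3′ side, indicate that the insert lies between these standard priming sites of the cloning region. The plasmid is a storage and propagation vector, and the record lists no mammalian promoter, reporter or expression cassette.

The record does not describe the insert beyond its name, synthetic origin and size. The plasmid was deposited with a publication describing a TALEN genome-editing system for generating human stem cell-based disease models. In that context, the name suggests a pre-assembled block of TALE repeat units recognising the four-base sequence GCCT, since TALE repeats each specify one DNA base. The insert size is roughly consistent with four such repeats. The "I" prefix may denote the block's position or series in an ordered assembly scheme. These points are inferences from the name and publication title, not stated facts. On that reading, I-GCCT would be one member of a library of modular parts that are excised or amplified and joined to build custom TALE DNA-binding arrays, which are then fused to a nuclease domain in a separate expression vector. It would not be a functional nuclease construct by itself.
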