Addgene plasmid #43114: I-GCCT
Depositing lab: Chad Cowan & Kiran Musunuru. Depositing organization: Harvard University. Publication: A TALEN Genome-Editing System for Generating Human Stem Cell-Based Disease Models. Ding Q, Lee YK, Schaefer EA, Peters DT, Veres A, Kim K, Kuperwasser N, Motola DL, Meissner TB, Hendriks WT, Trevisan M, Gupta RM, Moisan A, Banks E, Friesen M, Schinzel RT, Xia F, Tang A, Xia Y, Figueroa E, Wann A, Ahfeldt T, Daheron L, Zhang F, Rubin LL, Peng LF, Chung RT, Musunuru K, Cowan CA. Cell Stem Cell. 2012 Dec 12. pii: S1934-5909(12)00645-5. doi: 10.1016/j.stem.2012.11.011. PubMed 23246482.
Backbone
  Vector backbone: pCRII-TOPO
  Backbone manufacturer: Invitrogen
  Backbone size w/o insert (bp): 3973
  Vector type: Bacterial Cloning
Growth in bacteria
  Bacterial resistance: Ampicillin and Kanamycin, 100 & 50 μg/mL
  Growth temperature: 37°C
  Growth strain: Top10
  Copy number: High Copy
Gene/Insert
  Gene/Insert name: I-GCCT
  Species: Synthetic
  Insert size (bp): 424
  Cloning method: TOPO Cloning
  Sequencing primers: 5′ T7; 3′ M13-rev
Terms and licenses: Academic/Nonprofit Terms; Industry Terms: Not Available to Industry
How to cite: I-GCCT was a gift from Chad Cowan & Kiran Musunuru (Addgene plasmid # 43114 ; http://n2t.net/addgene:43114 ; RRID:Addgene_43114)
